Addgene plasmid #203957: pMRMTK-clo6
Purpose: Cloning plasmid containing the kanamycin resistance gene insert
Depositing lab: Nathan Crook. Depositing organization: North Carolina State University. Publication: Engineering the Maize Root Microbiome: A Rapid MoClo Toolkit and Identification of Potential Bacterial Chassis for Studying Plant-Microbe Interactions. van Schaik J, Li Z, Cheadle J, Crook N. ACS Synth Biol. 2023 Oct 20;12(10):3030-3040. doi: 10.1021/acssynbio.3c00371. Epub 2023 Sep 15. PubMed 37712562.
Backbone
  Vector backbone: R6Kγ origin of replication and oriT
  Backbone size w/o insert (bp): 790
  Total vector size (bp): 1782
  Vector type: Plant Expression
Growth in bacteria
  Bacterial resistance: Kanamycin, 50 μg/mL
  Growth temperature: 37°C
  Growth strain: Pir1
  Copy number: Low Copy
Gene/Insert
  Gene/Insert name: Kanamycin Resistance Gene
  Insert size (bp): 992
  Cloning method: Restriction Enzyme; 5′ cloning site BsaI (not destroyed); 3′ cloning site BsaI (not destroyed)
  Sequencing primers: 5′ GACATTATCGCGAGCCCATTTATACC; 3′ CTCCTAGGTATAAACGCAGAAAGGCCC
Terms and licenses: Academic/Nonprofit Terms; Industry Terms: Not Available to Industry
Depositor comments: Please visit https://www.biorxiv.org/content/10.1101/2023.06.05.543168v1 for bioRxiv preprint.
How to cite: pMRMTK-clo6 was a gift from Nathan Crook (Addgene plasmid # 203957 ; http://n2t.net/addgene:203957 ; RRID:Addgene_203957)
