[The description below was written by a language model from this plasmid's Addgene catalogue record and pLannotate feature annotations shown in this document.]
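Description:
pMRMTK-clo6 is a very small (about 1.8 kb) cloning plasmid from a Modular Cloning (MoClo) toolkit developed for engineering bacteria of the maize root microbiome. Although it is catalogued under plant expression, nothing in the record indicates plant regulatory elements. The plasmid is a bacterial part vector made of a minimal backbone of roughly 790 bp and a kanamycin resistance insert of roughly 990 bp.

The backbone supplies two functions. The R6K γ origin replicates only where the R6K initiator protein pi is provided in trans, so the plasmid is maintained in pir-expressing E. coli such as the listed Pir1 strain, at what is recorded as low copy number, and it cannot replicate in hosts lacking pi. An incP-type oriT, with a short adjoining traJ fragment, allows the plasmid to be mobilised by conjugation from a donor that carries the matching transfer machinery.

The insert is the aph(3')-Ia aminoglycoside phosphotransferase gene (KanR), which also serves as the plasmid's own selection marker. It lies on the reverse strand, and a phage T7 early (T7Te) terminator is annotated just outside the end of its coding sequence. The promoter driving KanR is not annotated in the feature table. The insert is flanked by BsaI sites that are retained after cloning, so the resistance cassette can be released or exchanged by Golden Gate assembly. The plasmid therefore appears to serve as the kanamycin marker module, or as a conditionally replicating, mobilisable scaffold, for building toolkit constructs intended for delivery into root-associated bacteria.
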