Features (pLannotate 1.2.2; 5 found; start..end, strand, type, name):
    329..356     +  terminator     T7Te terminator: phage T7 early transcription terminator
    380..1195    -  CDS            KanR: aminoglycoside phosphotransferase; aph(3')-Ia; confers resistance to kanamycin in bacteria or G418 (Geneticin®) in eukaryotes
   1476..1585    +  oriT           oriT: incP origin of transfer
   1618..1663    +  CDS            traJ (fragment): oriT-recognizing protein; traJ
   1700..306     +  rep_origin     R6K γ ori (across the origin): γ replication origin from E. coli plasmid R6K; requires the R6K initiator protein pi for replication
>Addgene plasmid #203957 | pMRMTK-clo6 | addgene full sequence | sequence record 404757 | Addgene NGS Result
CTAAGCTCTCATGTTTAACGAACTAAACCCTCATGGCTAACGTACTAAGCTCTCATGGCTAACGTACTAA
GCTCTCATGTTTCACGTACTAAGCTCTCATGTTTGAACAATAAAATTAATATAAATCAGCAACTTAAATA
GCCTCTAAGGTTTTAAGTTTTATAAGAAAAAAAAGAATATATAAGGCTTTTAAAGCTTTTAAGGTTTAAC
GGTTGTGGACAACAAGCCAGGGATGTAACGCACTGAGAAGCCCTTAGAGCCTCTCAAAGCAATTTTGAGT
GACACAGGAACACTTAACGGCTGACATGGGGGTCTCGCTCCTCACACTGGCTCACCTTCGGGTGGGCCTT
TCTGCGTTTATACCTAGGAGTCAAAATTATTAGAAAAACTCATCGAGCATCAAATGAAACTGCAATTTAT
TCATATCAGGATTATCAATACCATATTTTTGAAAAAGCCGTTTCTGTAATGAAGGAGAAAACTCACCGAG
GCAGTTCCATAGGATGGCAAGATCCTGGTATCGGTCTGCGATTCCGACTCGTCCAACATCAATACAACCT
ATTAATTTCCCCTCGTCAAAAATAAGGTTATCAAGTGAGAAATCACCATGAGTGACGACTGAATCCGGTG
AGAATGGCAAAAGCTTATGCATTTCTTTCCAGACTTGTTCAACAGGCCAGCCATTACGCTCGTCATCAAA
ATCACTCGCATCAACCAAACCGTTATTCATTCGTGATTGCGCCTGAGCGAGACGAAATACGCGATCGCTG
TTAAAAGGACAATTACAAACAGGAATCGAATGCAACCGGCGCAGGAACACTGCCAGCGCATCAACAATAT
TTTCACCTGAATCAGGATATTCTTCTAATACCTGGAATGCTGTTTTCCCGGGGATCGCAGTGGTGAGTAA
CCATGCATCATCAGGAGTACGGATAAAATGCTTGATGGTCGGAAGAGGCATAAATTCCGTCAGCCAGTTT
AGTCTGACCATCTCATCTGTAACATCATTGGCAACGCTACCTTTGCCATGTTTCAGAAACAACTCTGGCG
CATCGGGCTTCCCATACAATCGATAGATTGTCGCACCTGATTGCCCGACATTATCGCGAGCCCATTTATA
CCCATATAAATCAGCATCCATGTTGGAATTTAATCGCGGCCTCGAGCAAGACGTTTCCCGTTGAATATGG
CTCATAACACCCCTTGTATTACTGTTTATGTAAGCAGACAGTTTTATTGTTCATGATGATATATTTTTAT
CTTGTGCAATGTAACATCAGAGATTTTGAGACACAACGTGGCTTTAGCGCGAGACCGTCAATTCGAGGGG
GATCAATTCCGTTTTCCGCTGCATAACCCTGCTTCGGGGTCATTATAGCGATTTTTTCGGTATATCCATC
CTTTTTCGCACGATATACAGGATTTTGCCAAAGGGTTCGTGTAGACTTTCCTTGGTGTATCCAACGGCGT
CAGCCGGGCAGGATAGGTGAAGTAGGCCCACCCGCGAGCGGGTGTTCCTTCTTCACTGTCCCTTATTCGC
ACCTGGCGGTGCTCAACGGGAATCCTGCTCTGCGAGGCTGGCCGGCTACCGCCGGCGTAACAGATGAGGG
CAAGCGGATGGCTGATGAAACCAAGCCAACCAGGAAGGGCAGCCCACCTATCACGGAATTGATCCGGCCA
CGATGCGTCCGGCGTAGAGGATCTGAAGATCAGCAGTTCAACCTGTTGATAGTACGTACTAAGCTCTCAT
GTTTCACGTACTAAGCTCTCATGTTTAACGTA
